>Addgene plasmid #210459 | pWaaX | addgene full sequence | sequence record 416550 | Addgene NGS Result
TGCCTGGCGGCAGTAGCGCGGTGGTCCCACCTGACCCCATGCCGAACTCAGAAGTGAAACGCCGTAGCGC
CGATGGTAGTGTGGGGTCTCCCCATGCGAGAGTAGGGAACTGCCAGGCATCAAATAAAACGAAAGGCTCA
GTCGAAAGACTGGGCCTTTCGTTTTATCTGTTGTTTGTCGGTGAACGCTCTCCTGAGTAGGACAAATCCG
CCGGGAGCGGATTTGAACGTTGCGAAGCAACGGCCCGGAGGGTGGCGGGCAGGACGCCCGCCATAAACTG
CCAGGCATCAAATTAAGCAGAAGGCCATCCTGACGGATGGCCTTTTTGCGTTTCTACAAACTCTTTTGTT
TATTTTTCTAAATACATTCAAATATGTATCCGCTCATGAGACAATAACCCTGATAAATGCTTCAATAATA
TTGAAAAAGGAAGAGTATGAGTATTCAACATTTCCGTGTCGCCCTTATTCCCTTTTTTGCGGCATTTTGC
CTTCCTGTTTTTGCTCACCCAGAAACGCTGGTGAAAGTAAAAGATGCTGAAGATCAGTTGGGTGCACGAG
TGGGTTACATCGAACTGGATCTCAACAGCGGTAAGATCCTTGAGAGTTTTCGCCCCGAAGAACGTTTTCC
AATGATGAGCACTTTTAAAGTTCTGCTATGTGGCGCGGTATTATCCCGTGTTGACGCCGGGCAAGAGCAA
CTCGGTCGCCGCATACACTATTCTCAGAATGACTTGGTTGAGTACTCACCAGTCACAGAAAAGCATCTTA
CGGATGGCATGACAGTAAGAGAATTATGCAGTGCTGCCATAACCATGAGTGATAACACTGCGGCCAACTT
ACTTCTGACAACGATCGGAGGACCGAAGGAGCTAACCGCTTTTTTGCACAACATGGGGGATCATGTAACT
CGCCTTGATCGTTGGGAACCGGAGCTGAATGAAGCCATACCAAACGACGAGCGTGACACCACGATGCCTG
CAGCAATGGCAACAACGTTGCGCAAACTATTAACTGGCGAACTACTTACTCTAGCTTCCCGGCAACAATT
AATAGACTGGATGGAGGCGGATAAAGTTGCAGGACCACTTCTGCGCTCGGCCCTTCCGGCTGGCTGGTTT
ATTGCTGATAAATCTGGAGCCGGTGAGCGTGGGTCTCGCGGTATCATTGCAGCACTGGGGCCAGATGGTA
AGCCCTCCCGTATCGTAGTTATCTACACGACGGGGAGTCAGGCAACTATGGATGAACGAAATAGACAGAT
CGCTGAGATAGGTGCCTCACTGATTAAGCATTGGTAACTGTCAGACCAAGTTTACTCATATATACTTTAG
ATTGATT
[125 nt withheld, positions 1338-1462]
C
[141 nt withheld, positions 1464-1604]
CCTTTGACGTTGGAGTCCACGTTCTTT
[37 nt withheld, positions 1632-1668]
ACCCTATCTCGGGCTATTCTTTTGATTTATAAGGGATTTTGCCGATTTCGGCCTATTGGTTAAAAAATGA
GCTGATTTAACAAAAATTTAACGCGAATTTTAACAAAATATTAACGTTTACAATTTAAAAGGATCTAGGT
GAAGATCCTTTTTGATAATCTCATGACCAAAATCCCTTAACGTGAGTTTTCGTTCCACTGAGCGTCAGAC
CCCGTAGAAAAGATCAAAGGATCTTCTTGAGATCCTTTTTTTCTGCGCGTAATCTGCTGCTTGCAAACAA
AAAAACCACCGCTACCAGCGGTGGTTTGTTTGCCGGATCAAGAGCTACCAACTCTTTTTCCGAAGGTAAC
TGGCTTCAGCAGAGCGCAGATACCAAATACTGTCCTTCTAGTGTAGCCGTAGTTAGGCCACCACTTCAAG
AACTCTGTAGCACCGCCTACATACCTCGCTCTGCTAATCCTGTTACCAGTCAGGCATTTGAGAAGCACAC
GGTCACACTGCTTCCGGTAGTCAATAAACCGGTAAACCAGCAATAGACATAAGCGGCTATTTAACGACCC
TGCCCTGAACCGACGACCGGGTCGAATTTGCTTTCGAATTTCTGCCATTCATCCGCTTATTATCACTTAT
TCAGGCGTAGCAACCAGGCGTTTAAGGGCACCAATAACTGCCTTAAAAAAATTACGCCCCGCCCTGCCAC
TCATCGCAGTACTGTTGTAATTCATTAAGCATTCTGCCGACATGGAAGCCATCACAAACGGCATGATGAA
CCTGAATCGCCAGCGGCATCAGCACCTTGTCGCCTTGCGTATAATATTTGCCCATGGCTAGCGGAGTGTA
TACTGGCTTACTATGTTGGCACTGATGAGGGTGTCAGTGAAGTGCTTCATGTGGCAGGAGAAAAAAGGCT
GCACCGGTGCGTCAGCAGAATATGTGATACAGGATATATTCCGCTTCCTCGCTCACTGACTCGCTACGCT
CGGTCGTTCGACTGCGGCGAGCGGAAATGGCTTACGAACGGGGCGGAGATTTCCTGGAAGATGCCAGGAA
GATACTTAACAGGGAAGTGAGAGGGCCGCGGCAAAGCCGTTTTTCCATAGGCTCCGCCCCCCTGACAAGC
ATCACGAAATCTGACGCTCAAATCAGTGGTGGCGAAACCCGACAGGACTATAAAGATACCAGGCGTTTCC
CCCTGGCGGCTCCCTCGTGCGCTCTCCTGTTCCTGCCTTTCGGTTTACCGGTGTCATTCCGCTGTTATGG
CCGCGTTTGTCTCATTCCACGCCTGACACTCAGTTCCGGGTAGGCAGTTCGCTCCAAGCTGGACTGTATG
CACGAACCCCCCGTTCAGTCCGACCGCTGCGCCTTATCCGGTAACTATCGTCTTGAGTCCAACCCGGAAA
GACATGCAAAAGCACCACTGGCAGCAGCCACTGGTAATTGATTTAGAGGAGTTAGTCTTGAAGTCATGCG
CCGGTTAAGGCTAAACTGAAAGGACAAGTTTTGGTGACTGCGCTCCTCCAAGCCAGTTACCTCGGTTCAA
AGAGTTGGTAGCTCAGAGAACCTTCGAAAAACCGCCCTGCAAGGCGGTTTTTTCGTTTTCAGAGCAAGAG
ATTACGCGCAGACCAAAACGATCTCAAGAAGATCATCTTATTAATCAGATAAAATATTTCTAGGATCATG
AGCCCGAAGTGGCGAGCCCGATCTTCCCCATCGGTGATGTCGGCGATATAGGCGCCAGCAACCGCACCTG
TGGCGCCGGTGATGCCGGCCACGATGCGTCCGGCGTAGAGGATCTGCTCATGTTTGACAGCTTATCATCG
ATGCATAATGTGCCTGTCAAATGGACGAAGCAGGGATTCTGCAAACCCTATGCTACTCCGTCAAGCCGTC
AATTGTCTGATTCGTTACCAATTATGACAACTTGACGGCTACATCATTCACTTTTTCTTCACAACCGGCA
CGGAACTCGCTCGGGCTGGCCCCGGTGCATTTTTTAAATACCCGCGAGAAATAGAGTTGATCGTCAAAAC
CAACATTGCGACCGACGGTGGCGATAGGCATCCGGGTGGTGCTCAAAAGCAGCTTCGCCTGGCTGATACG
TTGGTCCTCGCGCCAGCTTAAGACGCTAATCCCTAACTGCTGGCGGAAAAGATGTGACAGACGCGACGGC
GACAAGCAAACATGCTGTGCGACGCTGGCGATATCAAAATTGCTGTCTGCCAGGTGATCGCTGATGTACT
GACAAGCCTCGCGTACCCGATTATCCATCGGTGGATGGAGCGACTCGTTAATCGCTTCCATGCGCCGCAG
TAACAATTGCTCAAGCAGATTTATCGCCAGCAGCTCCGAATAGCGCCCTTCCCCTTGCCCGGCGTTAATG
ATTTGCCCAAACAGGTCGCTGAAATGCGGCTGGTGCGCTTCATCCGGGCGAAAGAACCCCGTATTGGCAA
ATATTGACGGCCAGTTAAGCCATTCATGCCAGTAGGCGCGCGGACGAAAGTAAACCCACTGGTGATACCA
TTCGCGAGCCTCCGGATGACGACCGTAGTGATGAATCTCTCCTGGCGGGAACAGCAAAATATCACCCGGT
CGGCAAACAAATTCTCGTCCCTGATTTTTCACCACCCCCTGACCGCGAATGGTGAGATTGAGAATATAAC
CTTTCATTCCCAGCGGTCGGTCGATAAAAAAATCGAGATAACCGTTGGCCTCAATCGGCGTTAAACCCGC
CACCAGATGGGCATTAAACGAGTATCCCGGCAGCAGGGGATCATTTTGCGCTTCAGCCATACTTTTCATA
CTCCCGCCATTCAGAGAAGAAACCAATTGTCCATATTGCATCAGACATTGCCGTCACTGCGTCTTTTACT
GGCTCTTCTCGCTAACCAAACCGGTAACCCCGCTTATTAAAAGCATTCTGTAACAAAGCGGGACCAAAGC
CATGACAAAAACGCGTAACAAAAGTGTCTATAATCACGGCAGAAAAGTCCACATTGATTATTTGCACGGC
GTCACACTTTGCTATGCCATAGCATTTTTATCCATAAGATTAGCGGATCCTACCTGACGCTTTTTATCGC
AACTCTCTACTGTTTCTCCATACCCGTTTTTTTGGGCTAGCGAATTCGAGCTCTAGGAGGCAAAAATGAA
CTTGCCCATTTATATTGTCTCACTTAAAAGAGATATTGAGCGAAGAAATAAAATAAATGATGTTTTTCAT
CGATTAAATATTAATTTTGATTTTTTTGATGCCATAGATGCTAAAGACCCTCAAAATAAAGAAATTATTG
ATAAAATGAGATTAAGTGGTGTCGGCGCAGAAATGACTGATGGAGAAATTGCTTGTACATTAAGTCATCA
GCTTATATATAAGGATATGATAGATAAAAATATAGAATGGGCAGTCATTCTCGAGGATGATGTTATCGTC
AATGAGAAATTTAAAAAATTTCTGCAATATTTTAATCTTCCTGAAAAAGACAAGTTAAAACATAATAATT
TGTATTTGCTTGGAGGACAGAAAGGATTACATGATTATCCGGTATTGGGGCAAAGCCTTTTTAGTAAAGT
TAAGGTAAGTACTTGTACTTTTCGGCGTGTTAATTTCAATAAAAATAAAATTCGTCGTACATGTTCATAT
TTGATGAATAAAGATATGGCACAAAAGTTGCTCAAATTGACAAAGGATTATGGCACCTATCGAGCTGATA
GCTGGAAGTTAATGCATCAACATAATATTATAAAAGAGTTTTATTTAGACGAAATAATATTACATCCTAT
TTTAAATGAGTTTAATAGTCATCTTGAAAGTGAAAGGCTATTAACATCGGAAAAAAAACAACCTAGAACA
AGGCTTCAGAAAAGAATGAAGTTTATACGCTCCTGGATAAAGGTGGCTTTTTTTTCTCTTTTGAAATGAG
CATGCAAGCTTGGCTGTTTTGGCGGATGAGAGAAGATTTTCAGCCTGATACAGATTAAATCAGAACGCAG
AAGCGGTCTGATAAAACAGAATT
Features (pLannotate 1.2.2; 15 found; start..end, strand, type, name):
      2..117     +  ncRNA          5S rRNA: Accession: RF00001 - 5S ribosomal RNA
    121..207     +  terminator     rrnB T1 terminator: Escherichia coli rrnB; transcription terminator T1 from the E. coli rrnB gene
    299..326     +  terminator     rrnB T2 terminator: transcription terminator T2 from the E. coli rrnB gene
    345..436     +  promoter       AmpR promoter: bla
    437..1297    +  CDS            AmpR: β-lactamase; bla; confers resistance to ampicillin, carbenicillin, and related antibiotics
   1339..1719    +  rep_origin     M13 ori (sequence partly withheld): M13 bacteriophage origin of replication; arrow indicates direction of (+) strand synthesis
   1905..2138    +  rep_origin     ori (fragment): high-copy-number ColE1/pMB1/pBR322/pUC origin of replication
   2350..2495    -  CDS            CmR (fragment): chloramphenicol acetyltransferase; cat; confers resistance to chloramphenicol
   2497..2518    +  misc_feature   bom (fragment): basis of mobility region from pBR322
   2617..2672    -  rep_origin     RSF ori (fragment): Plasmids containing the RSF 1030 origin of replication can be propagated in E. coli cells that contain additional plasmids with compatible origins.
   2760..3305    -  rep_origin     p15A ori: Plasmids containing the medium-copy-number p15A origin of replication can be propagated in E. coli cells that contain a second plasmid with the ColE1 origin.
   3344..3462    -  CDS            TcR (fragment): tetracycline efflux protein; tet; confers resistance to tetracycline
   3472..3490    +  promoter       tet promoter (fragment): E. coli promoter for tetracycline efflux protein gene
   3580..4458    -  CDS            araC: L-arabinose regulatory protein; araC
   4485..4769    +  promoter       araBAD promoter: araBAD; promoter of the L-arabinose operon of E. coli; the araC regulatory gene is transcribed in the opposite direction (Guzman et al., 1995)
