[The description below was written by a language model from this plasmid's Addgene catalogue record and pLannotate feature annotations shown in this document.]
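Description:
pWaaX is a bacterial expression plasmid built on the pBAD30 backbone that places the waaX gene from E. coli F2513, an R4 core-type strain according to the record, under arabinose-inducible control. The insert was introduced by Gibson assembly downstream of the araBAD promoter (PBAD). The divergently transcribed araC gene on the same plasmid supplies the regulator that represses PBAD in the absence of L-arabinose and activates it when the sugar is present, which gives tunable, tightly regulated expression. Downstream of the cloning region lie a 5S rRNA segment and the rrnB T1 and T2 terminators, which stop transcription from reading into the rest of the vector.

The plasmid replicates from the p15A origin, consistent with its low-copy listing and making it compatible with ColE1-type plasmids in the same cell. It is selected with ampicillin through the bla β-lactamase gene and its own promoter. An M13 phage origin is also present, which in principle permits single-stranded DNA production with helper phage. The automated annotation also reports short fragments of ColE1 and RSF origins, bom, and chloramphenicol and tetracycline resistance genes. These appear to be non-functional remnants of the backbone's construction rather than working parts. The waaX coding sequence itself was not annotated in the 5,681 nt sequence, but it presumably occupies the unannotated stretch between the end of the araBAD promoter and the start of the terminator region. The associated study examined recipient-cell surface requirements for conjugative transfer of IncI2 plasmids, which suggests use in controlled waaX expression or complementation experiments, although the record states only the expression purpose.
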