Addgene plasmid #210459: pWaaX
Purpose: Express waaX under the control of PBAD
Depositing lab: Sébastien Rodrigue. Depositing organization: University of Sherbrooke. Publication: Systematic investigation of recipient cell genetic requirements reveals important surface receptors for conjugative transfer of IncI2 plasmids. Allard N, Collette A, Paquette J, Rodrigue S, Cote JP. Commun Biol. 2023 Nov 16;6(1):1172. doi: 10.1038/s42003-023-05534-2. PubMed 37973843.
Backbone
  Vector backbone: pBAD30
  Backbone manufacturer: Guzman et al. 1995 PMID: 7608087
  Backbone size w/o insert (bp): 4919
  Vector type: Bacterial Expression
Growth in bacteria
  Bacterial resistance: Ampicillin, 100 μg/mL
  Growth temperature: 37°C
  Growth strain: DH5alpha
  Copy number: Low Copy
Gene/Insert
  Gene/Insert name: waaX
  Species: E. coli F2513 (R4)
  Promoter: PBAD
  Cloning method: Gibson Cloning
  Sequencing primers: 5′ pBAD_fwd_primer; 3′ pBAD_rev_primer
Terms and licenses: Academic/Nonprofit Terms; Industry Terms: Not Available to Industry
How to cite: pWaaX was a gift from Sébastien Rodrigue (Addgene plasmid # 210459 ; http://n2t.net/addgene:210459 ; RRID:Addgene_210459)
